>Addgene plasmid #53859 | GART_pCSdest | addgene partial sequence | sequence record 94886 | CMV-F 5'-CGCAAATGGGCGGTAGGCGTG-3'
TGCTCGTTTAGGGAACCGCCATTCTGCCTGGGGACGTCGGAGCAAGCTTGATTTAGGTGACACTATAGAA
TACAAGCTACTTGTTCTTTTTGCAGGATCCCATCGATTCGAATTCAAGGATCACAAGTTTGTACAAAAAA
GCAGGCACCATGGCAGCCCGAGTACTTATAATTGGCAGTGGAGGAAGGGAACATACGCTGGCCTGGAAAC
TTGCACAGTCTCATCATGTCAAACAAGTGTTGGTTGCCCCAGGAAACGCAGGCACTGCCTGCTCTGAAAA
GATTTCAAATACCGCCATCTCAATCAGTGACCACACTGCCCTTGCTCAATTCTGCAAAGAGAAGAAAATT
GAATTTGTAGTTGTTGGACCAGAAGCACCTCTGGCTGCTGGGATTGTTGGGAACCTGAGGTCTGCAGGAG
TGCAATGCTTTGGCCCAACAGCAGAAGCGGCTCAGTTAGAGTCCAGCAAAAGGTTTGCCAAAGAGTTTAT
GGACAGACATGGAATCCCAACCGCACAATGGAAGGCTTTCACCAAACCTGAAGAAGCCTGCAGCTTCATT
TTGAGTGCAGACTTCCCTGCTTTGGTTGTGAAGGCCAGTGGTCTTGCAGCTGGAAAAGGGGTGATTGTTG
CAAAGAGCAAAGAAGAGGCCTGCAAAGCTGTACAAGAGATCATGCAGGAGAAAGCCTTTGGGGCAGCTGG
AGAAACAATTGTCATTGAAGAACTTCTTGACGGAGAAGAGGTGTCGTGTCTGTGTTTCACTGATGGCAAG
ACTGTGG
