>Addgene plasmid #53859 | GART_pCSdest | addgene partial sequence | sequence record 95036 | EBV-rev 5'-GTGGTTTGTCCAAACTCATC-3'
TACGACTCACTATAGTTCTAGAGGCTCGAGAGGATCACCACTTTGTACAAGAAAGCTGGGTTCTACCTGG
GCTGCTGGAGGAAAGCTATGGCACGAAAGCCGACGTCTTTCCTATAAATTGCTCCCTCAAACTTTATAGC
AGCTAGTCCTTTCTTGGCTTCCTCAAGGGCTGATATGAGATTTTCCCGGATGGCTGTGACTGCAAGAACT
CTACCCCCATGAGTTACTACTTTGCCATTTTTGAGGGCAGTGCCTGCATGGAACACCTCCAGTCCTAGAG
CTTGAGCCTCAGGAAACCCTGTTATCTCTACACCCTTGGTGTAGTCTCCAGGATAACCTTTACTTGCCAT
GACAACAGTTAGGGCGGTGTGGTTTTCTAGCCAAACAGGCAGAGATGTGCAGAGCAGTCCATCTAAGGTG
GACTGAATCACTTCATAAAGATCACTTTTAAGAAGTGGGAGGATTACTTGGCACTCTGGATCACCAAAAC
GGCAATTAAACTCTAGAACTTTTGGGCCATTCTTGGTCAGCATTATTCCAGCATAGAGAATACCTGTATA
TGGAGTACCCTCTTGCTGCATGCCATCCACTGTCCTCTGAAGAACAGTATCTTTAATTTTTAGTAATAGA
TCATTAGAAACCTGAGGGGCTGGACAATAGGCTCCCATTCCCCCTGTGTTAGGGCCACCATCTCCCTCCA
GTAATCGCTTATGGTCCTGTGCTGGGGGCATGGGGGCCACAGTCTTGCCATCAGTGAAACACAGACACGA
CACCTCTTCTCCGTCAAGAAGTTCTTCAATGACAATTGTTTCTCCAGCTGCCCCAAAGGCTTTCTCCTGC
ATGATCTCTTGTACAGCTTTGCA
