[The description below was written by a language model from this plasmid's Addgene catalogue record.]
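Description:
GART_pCSdest is a Gateway expression clone in which a human GART coding sequence has been recombined into pCSDest, a destination vector catalogued here as a mammalian expression vector. The backbone is listed at about 4.1 kb without insert, and the plasmid is maintained in E. coli as a high-copy, ampicillin-selected construct. No feature table accompanies the record, so details such as the replication origin, the polyadenylation signal and the exact attB junctions left by Gateway recombination are not documented here.

The insert is roughly 1.3 kb and is tied by the depositor's comment to a specific RefSeq transcript. GART encodes the trifunctional purine biosynthesis enzyme that combines phosphoribosylglycinamide synthetase, phosphoribosylglycinamide formyltransferase and phosphoribosylaminoimidazole synthetase activities. An insert of this length is much too short to encode the full trifunctional protein, so it presumably represents a shorter isoform, although the record does not describe the product explicitly. No epitope tags or fusion partners are recorded.

Two promoters sit upstream of the insert. The CMV promoter drives expression directly in transfected vertebrate cells or after DNA injection, while the SP6 bacteriophage promoter allows in vitro transcription of sense mRNA from the plasmid template. The associated publication surveyed the effects of expressing human chromosome 21 genes on early zebrafish development. This clone therefore appears to be one member of a chromosome 21 gene set built for expressing human genes in zebrafish embryos, where the SP6 promoter would suit preparation of synthetic mRNA for injection.
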