Addgene plasmid #53859: GART_pCSdest
Depositing lab: Roger Reeves. Depositing organization: Johns Hopkins University and School of Medicine. Publication: Survey of Human Chromosome 21 Gene Expression Effects on Early Development in Danio rerio. Edie S, Zaghloul NA, Leitch CC, Klinedinst DK, Lebron J, Thole JF, McCallion AS, Katsanis N, Reeves RH. G3 (Bethesda). 2018 Jul 2;8(7):2215-2223. doi: 10.1534/g3.118.200144. PubMed 29760202.
Backbone
  Vector backbone: pCSDest
  Backbone manufacturer: Lawson Lab (Addgene Plasmid 22423)
  Backbone size w/o insert (bp): 4095
  Vector type: Mammalian Expression
Growth in bacteria
  Bacterial resistance: Ampicillin, 100 μg/mL
  Growth temperature: 37°C
  Growth strain: Top10
  Copy number: High Copy
Gene/Insert
  Gene/Insert name: GART
  Species: H. sapiens (human)
  Insert size (bp): 1302
  Entrez Gene: GART (a.k.a. AIRS, GARS, GARTF, PAIS, PGFT, PRGS)
  Promoter: SP6 and CMV
  Cloning method: Gateway Cloning
  Sequencing primers: 5′ CMV-F; 3′ EBV-Rev
Terms and licenses: Academic/Nonprofit Terms; Industry Terms
Depositor comments: NM_175085
How to cite: GART_pCSdest was a gift from Roger Reeves (Addgene plasmid # 53859 ; http://n2t.net/addgene:53859 ; RRID:Addgene_53859)
